>Addgene plasmid #123072 | pDONR223 LC3B WT | addgene full sequence | sequence record 244486 | Addgene NGS Result
TTCTTTCCTGCGTTATCCCCTGATTCTGTGGATAACCGTATTACCGCCTTTGAGTGAGCTGATACCGCTC
GCCGCAGCCGAACGACCGAGCGCAGCGAGTCAGTGAGCGAGGAAGCGGAAGAGCGCCCAATACGCAAACC
GCCTCTCCCCGCGCGTTGGCCGATTCATTAATGCAGCTGGCACGACAGGTTTCCCGACTGGAAAGCGGGC
AGTGAGCGCAACGCAATTAATACGCGTACCGCTAGCCAGGAAGAGTTTGTAGAAACGCAAAAAGGCCATC
CGTCAGGATGGCCTTCTGCTTAGTTTGATGCCTGGCAGTTTATGGCGGGCGTCCTGCCCGCCACCCTCCG
GGCCGTTGCTTCACAACGTTCAAATCCGCTCCCGGCGGATTTGTCCTACTCAGGAGAGCGTTCACCGACA
AACAACAGATAAAACGAAAGGCCCAGTCTTCCGACTGAGCCTTTCGTTTTATTTGATGCCTGGCAGTTCC
CTACTCTCGCGTTAACGCTAGCATGGATGTTTTCCCAGTCACGACGTTGTAAAACGACGGCCAGTCTTAA
GCTCGGGCCCCAAATAATGATTTTATTTTGACTGATAGTGACCTGTTCGTTGCAACAAATTGATGAGCAA
TGCTTTTTTATAATGCCAACTTTGTACAAAAAAGCAGGCTTAATGCCGTCGGAGAAGACCTTCAAGCAGC
GGCGCACCTTCGAACAAAGAGTAGAAGATGTCCGACTTATTCGAGAGCAGCATCCAACCAAAATCCCGGT
GATAATAGAACGATACAAGGGTGAGAAGCAGCTTCCTGTTCTGGATAAAACAAAGTTCCTTGTACCTGAC
CATGTCAACATGAGTGAGCTCATCAAGATAATTAGAAGGCGCTTACAGCTCAATGCTAATCAGGCCTTCT
TCCTGTTGGTGAACGGACACAGCATGGTCAGCGTCTCCACACCAATCTCAGAGGTGTATGAGAGTGAGAA
AGATGAAGATGGATTCCTGTACATGGTCTATGCCTCCCAGGAGACGTTCGGGATGAAATTGTCAGTGTAA
TACCCAGCTTTCTTGTACAAAGTTGGCATTATAAGAAAGCATTGCTTATCAATTTGTTGCAACGAACAGG
TCACTATCAGTCAAAATAAAATCATTATTTGCCATCCAGCTGATATCCCCTATAGTGAGTCGTATTACAT
GGTCATAGCTGTTTCCTGGCAGCTCTGGCCCGTGTCTCAAAATCTCTGATGTTACATTGCACAAGATAAA
AATATATCATCATGCCTCCTCTAGACCAGCCAGGACAGAAATGCCTCGACTTCGCTGCTACCCAAGGTTG
CCGGGTGACGCACACCGTGGAAACGGATGAAGGCACGAACCCAGTGGACATAAGCCTGTTCGGTTCGTAA
GCTGTAATGCAAGTAGCGTATGCGCTCACGCAACTGGTCCAGAACCTTGACCGAACGCAGCGGTGGTAAC
GGCGCAGTGGCGGTTTTCATGGCTTGTTATGACTGTTTTTTTGGGGTACAGTCTATGCCTCGGGCATCCA
AGCAGCAAGCGCGTTACGCCGTGGGTCGATGTTTGATGTTATGGAGCAGCAACGATGTTACGCAGCAGGG
CAGTCGCCCTAAAACAAAGTTAAACATTATGAGGGAAGCGGTGATCGCCGAAGTATCGACTCAACTATCA
GAGGTAGTTGGCGTCATCGAGCGCCATCTCGAACCGACGTTGCTGGCCGTACATTTGTACGGCTCCGCAG
TGGATGGCGGCCTGAAGCCACACAGTGATATTGATTTGCTGGTTACGGTGACCGTAAGGCTTGATGAAAC
AACGCGGCGAGCTTTGATCAACGACCTTTTGGAAACTTCGGCTTCCCCTGGAGAGAGCGAGATTCTCCGC
GCTGTAGAAGTCACCATTGTTGTGCACGACGACATCATTCCGTGGCGTTATCCAGCTAAGCGCGAACTGC
AATTTGGAGAATGGCAGCGCAATGACATTCTTGCAGGTATCTTCGAGCCAGCCACGATCGACATTGATCT
GGCTATCTTGCTGACAAAAGCAAGAGAACATAGCGTTGCCTTGGTAGGTCCAGCGGCGGAGGAACTCTTT
GATCCGGTTCCTGAACAGGATCTATTTGAGGCGCTAAATGAAACCTTAACGCTATGGAACTCGCCGCCCG
ACTGGGCTGGCGATGAGCGAAATGTAGTGCTTACGTTGTCCCGCATTTGGTACAGCGCAGTAACCGGCAA
AATCGCGCCGAAGGATGTCGCTGCCGACTGGGCAATGGAGCGCCTGCCGGCCCAGTATCAGCCCGTCATA
CTTGAAGCTAGACAGGCTTATCTTGGACAAGAAGAAGATCGCTTGGCCTCGCGCGCAGATCAGTTGGAAG
AATTTGTCCACTACGTGAAAGGCGAGATCACCAAGGTAGTCGGCAAATAACCCTCGAGCCACCCATGACC
AAAATCCCTTAACGTGAGTTACGCGTCGTTCCACTGAGCGTCAGACCCCGTAGAAAAGATCAAAGGATCT
TCTTGAGATCCTTTTTTTCTGCGCGTAATCTGCTGCTTGCAAACAAAAAAACCACCGCTACCAGCGGTGG
TTTGTTTGCCGGATCAAGAGCTACCAACTCTTTTTCCGAAGGTAACTGGCTTCAGCAGAGCGCAGATACC
AAATACTGTTCTTCTAGTGTAGCCGTAGTTAGGCCACCACTTCAAGAACTCTGTAGCACCGCCTACATAC
CTCGCTCTGCTAATCCTGTTACCAGTGGCTGCTGCCAGTGGCGATAAGTCGTGTCTTACCGGGTTGGACT
CAAGACGATAGTTACCGGATAAGGCGCAGCGGTCGGGCTGAACGGGGGGTTCGTGCACACAGCCCAGCTT
GGAGCGAACGACCTACACCGAACTGAGATACCTACAGCGTGAGCTATGAGAAAGCGCCACGCTTCCCGAA
GGGAGAAAGGCGGACAGGTATCCGGTAAGCGGCAGGGTCGGAACAGGAGAGCGCACGAGGGAGCTTCCAG
GGGGAAACGCCTGGTATCTTTATAGTCCTGTCGGGTTTCGCCACCTCTGACTTGAGCGTCGATTTTTGTG
ATGCTCGTCAGGGGGGCGGAGCCTATGGAAAAACGCCAGCAACGCGGCCTTTTTACGGTTCCTGGCCTTT
TGCTGGCCTTTTGCTCACATG
Features (pLannotate 1.2.2; 13 found; start..end, strand, type, name):
      1..121     +  rep_origin     RSF ori (fragment): Plasmids containing the RSF 1030 origin of replication can be propagated in E. coli cells that contain additional plasmids with compatible origins.
    123..215     +  CDS            lacI (fragment): lac repressor; lacI; The lac repressor binds to the lac operator to inhibit transcription in E. coli. This inhibition can be relieved by adding lactose or isopropyl-β-D-thiogalactopyranoside (IPTG).
    270..297     -  terminator     rrnB T2 terminator: transcription terminator T2 from the E. coli rrnB gene
    429..472     +  terminator     rrnB T1 terminator: Escherichia coli rrnB; transcription terminator T1 from the E. coli rrnB gene
    519..555     -  CDS            lacZα (fragment): LacZα fragment of β-galactosidase; lacZ fragment
    571..670     +  protein_bind   attL1: mutant version of attL; recombination site for the Gateway® LR reaction LR Clonase™
    673..1047    +  CDS            MAP1LC3B: MLP3B_HUMAN - Also known as MAP1ALC3. Experimental evidence at protein level: Swiss-Prot protein existence level 1. Ubiquitin-like modifier involved in formation of autophagosomal vacuoles (autophagosomes). Plays a role in mitophagy which contributes to regulate mitochondrial quantity and quality by eliminating the mitochondria to a basal level to fulfill cellular energy requirements and preventing excess ROS production (PubMed:28017329). While LC3s are involved in elongation of the phagophore membrane, the GABARAP/GATE-16 subfamily is essential for a later stage in autophagosome maturation. P
   1052..1151    -  protein_bind   attL2: mutant version of attL; recombination site for the Gateway® LR reaction LR Clonase™
   1169..1187    -  promoter       T7 promoter: promoter for bacteriophage T7 RNA polymerase
   1377..1400    +  promoter       Pc promoter (fragment): intI1 (promoter lies within the coding sequence); class 1 integron promoter
   1576..1632    +  CDS            GmR (fragment): gentamycin acetyltransferase; aacC1; confers resistance to gentamycin
   1639..2430    +  CDS            SmR: aminoglycoside adenylyltransferase (Murphy, 1985); aadA; confers resistance to spectinomycin and streptomycin
   2523..3111    +  rep_origin     ori: high-copy-number ColE1/pMB1/pBR322/pUC origin of replication
