[The description below was written by a language model from this plasmid's Addgene catalogue record and pLannotate feature annotations shown in this document.]
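Description:
pDONR223 LC3B WT is a Gateway entry clone of about 3.2 kb built on the pDONR223 backbone and carrying the wild-type coding sequence of human MAP1LC3B (microtubule-associated proteins 1A/1B light chain 3B, also known as LC3B or ATG8F). It is maintained in E. coli as a high-copy plasmid through a ColE1/pUC-type origin. Selection is with spectinomycin, conferred by the aadA aminoglycoside adenylyltransferase gene (SmR), which also gives streptomycin resistance. The automated annotation also reports short fragments of an RSF origin, lacI, lacZα, a gentamicin resistance gene and an integron Pc promoter. These are partial matches within the backbone rather than complete functional elements.

The 378 bp insert, annotated as the MAP1LC3B CDS, lies between attL1 and attL2 recombination sites. An LR Clonase reaction can therefore transfer it directionally into any attR-containing destination vector, which then supplies the promoter, tags or reporters needed for expression. No promoter positioned to drive LC3B expression is annotated in the entry clone itself. The rrnB T1 and T2 terminators upstream of attL1 insulate the cassette from read-through transcription. A T7 promoter lies just outside attL2 and points back toward the insert, and M13 forward and reverse primer sites flank the cassette for sequence verification.

LC3B is a ubiquitin-like modifier involved in autophagosome formation and in mitophagy. The plasmid was deposited with a study of human ATG4 protease isoform redundancy in autophagy and LC3/GABARAP processing. It serves as the wild-type source clone for generating LC3B expression constructs.
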