Addgene plasmid #123072: pDONR223 LC3B WT
Purpose: Gateway entry clone encoding human MAP1LC3B wild-type
Depositing lab: Robin Ketteler. Depositing organization: University College London. Publication: Redundancy of human ATG4 protease isoforms in autophagy and LC3/GABARAP processing revealed in cells. Agrotis A, Pengo N, Burden JJ, Ketteler R. Autophagy. 2019 Jan 21. doi: 10.1080/15548627.2019.1569925. PubMed 30661429.
Backbone
  Vector backbone: pDONR223
  Backbone size w/o insert (bp): 2793
  Total vector size (bp): 3171
  Vector type: Gateway Entry Vector / Entry clone
Growth in bacteria
  Bacterial resistance: Spectinomycin, 50 μg/mL
  Growth temperature: 37°C
  Growth strain: DH5alpha
  Copy number: High Copy
Gene/Insert
  Gene/Insert name: Microtubule-associated proteins 1A/1B light chain 3B
  Species: H. sapiens (human)
  Insert size (bp): 378
  GenBank ID: NM_022818.4
  Entrez Gene: MAP1LC3B (a.k.a. ATG8F, LC3B, MAP1A/1BLC3, MAP1LC3B-a)
  Cloning method: Gateway Cloning
  Sequencing primers: 5′ M13 F; 3′ M13 R
Terms and licenses: Academic/Nonprofit Terms; Industry Terms: Not Available to Industry
How to cite: pDONR223 LC3B WT was a gift from Robin Ketteler (Addgene plasmid # 123072 ; http://n2t.net/addgene:123072 ; RRID:Addgene_123072)
